>Addgene plasmid #71605 | pJK600 | depositor full sequence | sequence record 131682 | pJK600 sequence 4176 bps
TGGCGAATGGG
[124 nt withheld, positions 12-135]
C
[91 nt withheld, positions 137-227]
A
[49 nt withheld, positions 229-277]
CCTTTGACGTTGGAGTCCACGTTCTTT
[37 nt withheld, positions 305-341]
ACCCTATCTCGGTCTATTCTTTTGATTTATAAGGGATTTTGCCGATTTCGGCCTATTGGTTAAAAAATGA
GCTGATTTAACAAAAATTTAACGCGAATTTTAACAAAATATTAACGTTTACAATTTCAGGTGGCACTTTT
CGGGGAAATGTGCGCGGAACCCCTATTTGTTTATTTTTCTAAATACATTCAAATATGTATCCGCTCATGA
GACAATAACCCTGATAAATGCTTCAATAATATTGAAAAAGGAAGAGTATGAGTATTCAACATTTCCGTGT
CGCCCTTATTCCCTTTTTTGCGGCATTTTGCCTTCCTGTTTTTGCTCACCCAGAAACGCTGGTGAAAGTA
AAAGATGCTGAAGATCAGTTGGGTGCACGAGTGGGTTACATCGAACTGGATCTCAACAGCGGTAAGATCC
TTGAGAGTTTTCGCCCCGAAGAACGTTTTCCAATGATGAGCACTTTTAAAGTTCTGCTATGTGGCGCGGT
ATTATCCCGTATTGACGCCGGGCAAGAGCAACTCGGTCGCCGCATACACTATTCTCAGAATGACTTGGTT
GAGTACTCACCAGTCACAGAAAAGCATCTTACGGATGGCATGACAGTAAGAGAATTATGCAGTGCTGCCA
TAACCATGAGTGATAACACTGCGGCCAACTTACTTCTGACAACGATCGGAGGACCGAAGGAGCTAACCGC
TTTTTTGCACAACATGGGGGATCATGTAACTCGCCTTGATCGTTGGGAACCGGAGCTGAATGAAGCCATA
CCAAACGACGAGCGTGACACCACGATGCCTGCAGCAATGGCAACAACGTTGCGCAAACTATTAACTGGCG
AACTACTTACTCTAGCTTCCCGGCAACAATTAATAGACTGGATGGAGGCGGATAAAGTTGCAGGACCACT
TCTGCGCTCGGCCCTTCCGGCTGGCTGGTTTATTGCTGATAAATCTGGAGCCGGTGAGCGTGGGTCTCGC
GGTATCATTGCAGCACTGGGGCCAGATGGTAAGCCCTCCCGTATCGTAGTTATCTACACGACGGGGAGTC
AGGCAACTATGGATGAACGAAATAGACAGATCGCTGAGATAGGTGCCTCACTGATTAAGCATTGGTAACT
GTCAGACCAAGTTTACTCATATATACTTTAGATTGATTTAAAACTTCATTTTTAATTTAAAAGGATCTAG
GTGAAGATCCTTTTTGATAATCTCATGACCAAAATCCCTTAACGTGAGTTTTCGTTCCACTGAGCGTCAG
ACCCCGTAGAAAAGATCAAAGGATCTTCTTGAGATCCTTTTTTTCTGCGCGTAATCTGCTGCTTGCAAAC
AAAAAAACCACCGCTACCAGCGGTGGTTTGTTTGCCGGATCAAGAGCTACCAACTCTTTTTCCGAAGGTA
ACTGGCTTCAGCAGAGCGCAGATACCAAATACTGTCCTTCTAGTGTAGCCGTAGTTAGGCCACCACTTCA
AGAACTCTGTAGCACCGCCTACATACCTCGCTCTGCTAATCCTGTTACCAGTGGCTGCTGCCAGTGGCGA
TAAGTCGTGTCTTACCGGGTTGGACTCAAGACGATAGTTACCGGATAAGGCGCAGCGGTCGGGCTGAACG
GGGGGTTCGTGCACACAGCCCAGCTTGGAGCGAACGACCTACACCGAACTGAGATACCTACAGCGTGAGC
TATGAGAAAGCGCCACGCTTCCCGAAGGGAGAAAGGCGGACAGGTATCCGGTAAGCGGCAGGGTCGGAAC
AGGAGAGCGCACGAGGGAGCTTCCAGGGGGAAACGCCTGGTATCTTTATAGTCCTGTCGGGTTTCGCCAC
CTCTGACTTGAGCGTCGATTTTTGTGATGCTCGTCAGGGGGGCGGAGCCTATGGAAAAACGCCAGCAACG
CGGCCTTTTTACGGTTCCTGGCCTTTTGCTGGCCTTTTGCTCACATGTTCTTTCCTGCGTTATCCCCTGA
TTCTGTGGATAACCGTATTACCGCCTTTGAGTGAGCTGATACCGCTCGCCGCAGCCGAACGACCGAGCGC
AGCGAGTCAGTGAGCGAGGAAGCGGAAGAGCGCCTGATGCGGTATTTTCTCCTTACGCATCTGTGCGGTA
TTTCACACCGCATATATGGTGCACTCTCAGTACAATCTGCTCTGATGCCGCATAGTTAAGCCAGTATACA
CTCCGCTATCGCTACGTGACTGGGTCATGGCTGCGCCCCGACACCCGCCAACACCCGCTGACGCGCCCTG
ACGGGCTTGTCTGCTCCCGGCATCCGCTTACAGACAAGCTGTGACCGTCTCCGGGAGCTGCATGTGTCAG
AGGTTTTCACCGTCATCACCGAAACGCGCGAGGCAGCTGCGGTAAAGCTCATCAGCGTGGTCGTGAAGCG
ATTCACAGATGTCTGCCTGTTCATCCGCGTCCAGCTCGTTGAGTTTCTCCAGAAGCGTTAATGTCTGGCT
TCTGATAAAGCGGGCCATGTTAAGGGCGGTTTTTTCCTGTTTGGTCACTGATGCCTCCGTGTAAGGGGGA
TTTCTGTTCATGGGGGTAATGATACCGATGAAACGAGAGAGGATGCTCACGATACGGGTTACTGATGATG
AACATGCCCGGTTACTGGAACGTTGTGAGGGTAAACAACTGGCGGTATGGATGCGGCGGGACCAGAGAAA
AATCACTCAGGGTCAATGCCAGCGCTTCGTTAATACAGATGTAGGTGTTCCACAGGGTAGCCAGCAGCAT
CCTGCGATGCAGATCCGGAACATAATGGTGCAGGGCGCTGACTTCCGCGTTTCCAGACTTTACGAAACAC
GGAAACCGAAGACCATTCATGTTGTTGCTCAGGTCGCAGACGTTTTGCAGCAGCAGTCGCTTCACGTTCG
CTCGCGTATCGGTGATTCATTCTGCTAACCAGTAAGGCAACCCCGCCAGCCTAGCCGGGTCCTCAACGAC
AGGAGCACGATCATGCGCACCCGTGGCCAGGACCCAACGCTGCCCGAGATCTCGATCCCGCGAAATTAAT
ACGACTCACTATAGGGAGACCACAACGGTTTCCCTCTAGAAATAATTTTGTTTAACTTTAAGAAGGAGAT
ATACATATGATGAGCGAAACCGCCCCCCTGCCCTCTGCTTCCAGTGCTTTAGAAGATAAAGCAGCCTCTG
CCCCCGTTGTGGGCATTATCATGGGCAGCCAGTCAGACTTCGAAACCATGCGCCATGCAGACGCATTGCT
GACAGAGCTGGAAATTCCGCATGAAACCCTCATTGTTTCAGCAAATCGTACGCCAGACCGGTTGGCGGAT
TATGCGCGTACGGCAGCCGAACGCGGCCTGAATGTGATTATTGCTGGGGCCGGTGGAGCTGCACATCTGC
CGGGTATGTGTGCGGCATGGACACGCCTGCCCGTGCTGGGTGTTCCAGTAGAATCTCGCGCTCTTAAAGG
CATGGACAGCCTGCTTTCCATTGTGCAGATGCCCGGCGGCGTGCCTGTGGGCACTTTGGCTATTGGGGCA
TCCGGCGCCAAAAATGCCGCCTTGCTGGCCGCCTCCATTCTTGCACTGTTTAACCCGGCCCTTGCCGCAC
GCCTTGAAACATTTCGCGCATTGCAGACGGCCTCTGTCCCCAACTCTCCCATTACCGAAGATAAATGAGA
ATTCGAGCTCCGTCGACAAGCTTGCGGCCGCACTCGAGCACCACCACCACCACCACTGAGATCCGGCTGC
TAACAAAGCCCGAAAGGAAGCTGAGTTGGCTGCTGCCACCGCTGAGCAATAACTAGCATAACCCCTTGGG
GCCTCTAAACGGGTCTTGAGGGGTTTTTTGCTGAAAGGAGGAACTATATCCGGAT
Features (pLannotate 1.2.2; 13 found; start..end, strand, type, name):
     12..467     +  rep_origin     f1 ori (sequence partly withheld): f1 bacteriophage origin of replication; arrow indicates direction of (+) strand synthesis
    494..598     +  promoter       AmpR promoter: bla
    599..1459    +  CDS            AmpR: β-lactamase; bla; confers resistance to ampicillin, carbenicillin, and related antibiotics
   1630..2218    +  rep_origin     ori: high-copy-number ColE1/pMB1/pBR322/pUC origin of replication
   2404..2546    -  misc_feature   bom: basis of mobility region from pBR322
   2648..2839    -  CDS            rop: Rop protein, which maintains plasmids at low copy number; rop
   2856..3236    +  CDS            YPB1_ECOLX: Protein predicted: Swiss-Prot protein existence level 4. From Escherichia coli.
   3348..3366    +  promoter       T7 promoter: promoter for bacteriophage T7 RNA polymerase
   3398..3420    +  RBS            RBS: efficient ribosome binding site from bacteriophage T7 gene 10 (Olins and Rangwala, 1989)
   3500..3961    +  CDS            purE (fragment): PURE_ECOLI - Experimental evidence at protein level: Swiss-Prot protein existence level 1. Catalyzes the conversion of N5-carboxyaminoimidazole ribonucleotide (N5-CAIR) to 4-carboxy-5-aminoimidazole ribonucleotide (CAIR). From Escherichia coli (strain K12).
   4020..4037    +  CDS            9xHis (fragment): 9xHis affinity tag
   4047..4096    +  CDS            SET1 (fragment): solubility-enhancement tag derived from T7 phage gene 10B
   4104..4151    +  terminator     T7 terminator: transcription terminator for bacteriophage T7 RNA polymerase
