[The description below was written by a language model from this plasmid's Addgene catalogue record and pLannotate feature annotations shown in this document.]
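Description:
pJK600 is a bacterial expression plasmid built on the pET23a backbone for producing a quadruple mutant of N5-carboxyaminoimidazole ribonucleotide mutase (PurE) from Acetobacter aceti 1023. The 4,176 bp plasmid carries a ColE1/pMB1-type origin and the β-lactamase gene with its own promoter for ampicillin selection. It also has an f1 phage origin and pBR322-derived bom and rop regions. The catalogue lists it as high copy even though a rop annotation is present. It is propagated in a cloning strain such as DH5alpha. Expression requires a host that supplies T7 RNA polymerase, because the insert is driven by the T7 promoter with the phage gene 10 ribosome binding site and is followed by the T7 terminator.

The purE coding region was cloned between NdeI and EcoRI sites, both retained, and encodes the substitutions Trp34Phe, His59Asn, Tyr154Phe and Trp165Phe, plus an additional N-terminal methionine. The automated annotation labels the insert as a fragment matching Escherichia coli PurE, which reflects homology-based matching; the catalogue identifies the source as A. aceti. PurE interconverts N5-CAIR and CAIR in purine biosynthesis. A short His-tag fragment and a small gene 10-derived match are annotated downstream of the insert, in the vector's polylinker region. The record does not say whether the tag is fused to the protein, and no tag is listed in the catalogue fields.

The depositor notes that the protein has no detectable catalytic activity. The record does not state a specific application beyond producing this protein. An inactive variant with several aromatic residues replaced would plausibly suit structural, ligand-binding or spectroscopic comparison with other PurE forms.
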