Addgene plasmid #71605: pJK600
Purpose: Produces Acetobacter aceti 1023 N5-carboxyaminoimidazole ribonucleotide mutase, Trp34>Phe/His59>Asn/Tyr154>Phe/Trp165>Phe mutant (AaPurE1fwf-H59N,Y154F)
Depositing lab: T. J. Kappock. Depositing organization: Purdue University.
Backbone
  Vector backbone: pET23a
  Backbone size w/o insert (bp): 3666
  Total vector size (bp): 4176
  Vector type: Bacterial Expression
Growth in bacteria
  Bacterial resistance: Ampicillin, 100 μg/mL
  Growth temperature: 37°C
  Growth strain: DH5alpha
  Copy number: High Copy
Gene/Insert
  Gene/Insert name: N5-carboxyaminoimidazole ribonucleotide mutase (alt names: purE; AZ09_02690)
  Species: Acetobacter aceti 1023
  Mutation: changes tryptophan-34 to phenylalanine, histidine-59 to asparagine, tyrosine-154 to phenylalanine, tryptophan-165 to phenylalanine, additional N-terminal methionine
  GenBank ID: AAZ04483.1 KDE21029.1
  Promoter: T7
  Cloning method: Restriction Enzyme; 5′ cloning site NdeI (not destroyed); 3′ cloning site EcoRI (not destroyed)
  Sequencing primers: 5′ T7 promoter; 3′ T7 terminator
Terms and licenses: Academic/Nonprofit Terms; Industry Terms: Not Available to Industry
Depositor comments: The protein produced has no detectable catalytic activity.
How to cite: pJK600 was a gift from T. J. Kappock (Addgene plasmid # 71605 ; http://n2t.net/addgene:71605 ; RRID:Addgene_71605)
