>Addgene plasmid #71605 | pJK600 | addgene partial sequence | sequence record 134196 | T7 5'-TAATACGACTCACTATAGGG-3'
AATAATTTTGTTTAACTTTAAGAAGGAGATATACATATGATGAGCGAAACCGCCCCCCTGCCCTCTGCTT
CCAGTGCTTTAGAAGATAAAGCAGCCTCTGCCCCCGTTGTGGGCATTATCATGGGCAGCCAGTCAGACTT
CGAAACCATGCGCCATGCAGACGCATTGCTGACAGAGCTGGAAATTCCGCATGAAACCCTCATTGTTTCA
GCAAATCGTACGCCAGACCGGTTGGCGGATTATGCGCGTACGGCAGCCGAACGCGGCCTGAATGTGATTA
TTGCTGGGGCCGGTGGAGCTGCACATCTGCCGGGTATGTGTGCGGCATGGACACGCCTGCCCGTGCTGGG
TGTTCCAGTAGAATCTCGCGCTCTTAAAGGCATGGACAGCCTGCTTTCCATTGTGCAGATGCCCGGCGGC
GTGCCTGTGGGCACTTTGGCTATTGGGGCATCCGGCGCCAAAAATGCCGCCTTGCTGGCCGCCTCCATTC
TTGCACTGTTTAACCCGGCCCTTGCCGCACGCCTTGAAACATTTCGCGCATTGCAGACGGCCTCTGTCCC
CAACTCTCCCATTACCGAAGATAAATGAGAATTCGAGCTCCGTCGACAAGCTTGCGGCCGCACTCGAGCA
CCACCACCACCACCACTGAGATCCGGCTGCTAACAAAGCCCGAAAGGAAGCTGAGTTGGCTGCTGCCACC
GCTGAGCAATAACTAGCATAACCCCTTGGGGCCTCTAAACGGGTCTTGAGGGGTTTTTTGCTGAAAGGAG
GAACTATATCCGGATTGGCGAATGGG
[105 nt withheld, positions 797-901]
